>Addgene plasmid #200108 | pJH4169 | addgene full sequence | sequence record 408410 | Addgene NGS Result
AAGCTTGCATGCCTGCAGGCGGCCGCTCGTCTTTACCGCTTTGTTTTTTATTGCTTACTTTACCTCTAGT
GATTATCTTATTGGAATTTATGCACATGACGTGTTGTACTAGTTTAACAATTTCAATTGACAGTTTTTTC
GATTAGGCTTTTGAACATATTTATATATTTCTTTATTTACGAATGTGAACTTAAAAGTGGATTCTCGAAA
TCTTTTATCGGGTTTTTTGAGCCTAAAATGACCCATTTATCAAGATTTATCAAAAAAGCTATGACGGTTT
AAAGGTTTTTGATTAAAGGCGTGTTTTTTTTAGCTAAAATCTCAAACTCTGCTAAACTATCAGTGCCCCA
ACGTGAAAAAACAACATGAAAAACCCCAAAATCAAAAAGCATCTTAATCAGCCAAAAACACTTCATAAAT
TGCAAAAATATGCATTAACAAATGACAACTAAATGGAAAAGTACTCCCGACTTTTCAAGATGGAAAAATG
TGAGATCTTCGCTGAAAATAGAGTTTTTTTTCAAATGAAAAATTTGGAATAAAGCTCAAATGTTTGTCTC
AAAGTTGGTAATTGTTGAAAAAAATTTTGATAATTTGGCGAATATTTGTGAATTGAAACATAACTATTTC
GGTTTTACGCGTACTTGTAAAATTCAAAATTTTACAAGAAATTATAAAACTTTATGAGCTTTAGATGGTC
AATACGCAAACATTCATCTAGTTTATAGCCTTACATTAAAACATTTTACCTATTCAGGTTAATTGAACAG
TATCTTTAAAGGTGGTGTAGTCGAATTTTTTAAAATTTCTTTATTAGACTCAAAATTGTCTGAAAACACC
AAATTTCATAAGTAAACTTCTTGAAAACTTTTCGGCTCGAAAAAATGACCTAAAATTAGTGAAAATTTGA
AATGTGGCCAATTTATCAAGCGGCTGCAAACAATTTTTTTTTGAAATTGTTGTCTGATTTTGGATATAGA
TGTAAGGTATTTAAAAAAAAGATGGACGAAGAAAATTGGTAAAAAAATTTGACAAATCTCTTCGTCCATC
GACTTTGAAAGACCTTAATCAAGTTTAAAACGCAAGATAGTCAATTTATATACCCAAAATCAGATGATAA
TTCAAAAAAAATTGTTTCCAGCCGCTGCGACAATGTTAAGTTAATTTAAGGTCATTTTTCGAGCAGCCAT
AACTTCTTTTTTTTAAGTTTCAACAAGTTTCATTATAAAATTCGGTGTTTTCAGACAATTTTGAATATAA
TAAAGAAATAAAGAAAAATTCGACTACATCACCTTTAAACTAAATTTCAAATGTAATTTTTTTTTACTTT
TCAAAATGATTCGTTCTCGGTTTTGTTGTGAACATTTTTTTGCTAATACGCTTACGAAATGTTTTGTGTG
GCAATCATTTTGATTGAAGTTCCCGGCAGCTACAACATATTTTTAGAACTAGAAAACAATAGAACGCACA
GAATATCCACGTTCCCATGTTTTCAATTTCTCTTTTCGAAATCCTTTACAAAATCCGAACGCCGTTCTGA
TTCAGCCTTGAGACATTTTTCAAAAAAAAAATCAGTGTGAGCATTATAGTTTTCAGTTTTGAATATTCAC
ATTTTGCACTTTTTGCCTACTTTCCGTATTCTGCAGTTTCCACATCACCTTGTTACATCTCTCAGGAAGT
TTCTGAAAGTGACACCACGCTCACACACGATGAAATTCATACCCACCAACCTCCCTTCTCTGCCTCCCTC
AACTTCTTCCACGGAATTCTATCTCCTCTTATCCAGTTAGGGACACATATCGAGTTTCACCAAAAATAAT
GAGAAGTGTGGTCAGAGACACCACATTGAATTAACTATTAGTTCAAAAGTTGCAGGTTTCCTAGTGCAAA
AAGTTTATGTTCCCATCTACCAAACGACTCACCGCCAATTGACTTTGCAGTGGCAACATTGGGAAATGCG
ACCCATCATATTGTTCCTATTGTCATGTACAAGCTGTCCCTGTTTTGCTCGCTTAATCCGTCAACCCCTT
CCCCGTTCTAATTAGAGATGAGTGAATTACAATAGAGTTGAAACGGAAATCTGAGTGTCTGTAGCTTTCC
GCCGCCGCTTTTGTTACGAGATGGTAGACGTCCCTTTCTTGGTGTTTATTGTCTCACAAACTGTATAATA
AAGCACCGTTGTGTAAAAGGCATTTGGTATCAGGAAGATAAAATGAATAAAATGCAAATGCGGAATCAAA
AATTGCCAAATAATTTTGACCAATAAAATATCAAAAATAATAGAACAGAAATAAACAAATAAAACTACGG
AGAAAATGTGATTATTCCATTAAACAACGTTTTAAACCAACTTTATTCGTCAGTGGGGAAGGTTTTGGAC
AAATATCATAGTAAAACTTGTTCGTTTTAATTATACATAATCAATAATTATAGGTGTTAGATCCAATGGT
CGAAATTTAAAAAAAAATCAACATTTTAGAAAATTTCGGCAATTTACCGAAATATTGACTGACAATTTTA
CATATATAAGTGTTTTGAAATAGAATCCCCATTGACGATGCGCCACCTTAAACAGTAGAACTGTTCCAAT
CAGAAACTAAATAAATACGGTTATTATATATATATATATATATATATAACTTGTTTTTATTATGCATTTC
TCAAAACTCACCAAACTCAATCTCTAATTTACGGTTGTTGAGGAAAATATATTTATCACATTTAGTTGAG
ACTCTAAAAGAAGTACAACTTTTTTCTTGCAATTCCTCCACCAATCCAATTTTTCAAGAGTCAATTGCTT
GGAGTCCTCGTTTTCTCGTAATCCGATATTCCCCCTATTTCTGTGATTTTATTCAGTTTCGTCCTCTTAC
ACCAAAAATCTTCATGACTTTTTTGGTTTTCTGCTTAATCTTTTTTTTGTTTTTAAAGTCTACCATCCGG
CAATTTTTTTTGCAAATGGTTGCTCAGAATTTGACCTCAGATTAAAATTTTCAGGAACTTCCTGGTCCCA
TTTCGTCACATTTAATAACAAACCAAATCCTTCAGCTTGAGTCGTCCAAGCCAACGCAACCCTAATTCGA
TTCCACCTCCAATTTACCTTTTTGCCGTTTTCGATCAAATTGTGGGGGCTCTTTTTATTTGAAAGTCGTA
AAATGGCGCGTCCTTGTCGAAAATTGAGATAGCTAATGGTTCCAAATAAAATCAAATGCATGAACCTAGT
AGGAAAAATCGTTTTTTTTTTCATCTTCCAAAGAAAAAGTTTAAGATAAACCCACCACTCCAGCAATCCA
CCTACGCGTTTTTCACCGGAAACTGTCATTTGTTTTTGATGTATGACAGTGCCAGCACTGAACTAAATTC
CCATTTGTTTTGTTGTGGTGTTATCTAACCACGTGGCTCTTTCTCTAAATTTTGCGTAGGCTGCAAGATC
CGCAATCCCACCAAAAAATGGTTTCTAATGTACTTCATACATATCCCACATGACTCAGTGCTCCGAAACG
CCCAGCAACCCCCGCGTTTGTCTTTACAAAAATGAGGCGGAAATGGGAAATTTTCCTGCTATTGCTATGG
TAAAATACTTAAGCTGTATTGAGATTTGGGAAATTGAAAGATAAGATGAAAAATCCACTCTGTATAATTA
AAAAGGTTTATTTTTTTTGTAATTTTTGTACCGCAAATTTTTTCATTAACTGATTTTTCTTTATTCATTC
GATGGCCCAGTTTCAGATCTTCATTATCATGTAGTTTATTCATTCAAACTATTTGTGACATCATGATGGT
TGTTTAAAAATAATTTCGAATGAAGAAAGCTTAGACCTATTATAATTTTCTTTTCTATAAAAAATATTGA
TTTTGTAAAGCGTTTGGCAGTGACAGTACCAAAAAATGTTTTAAAATGATTTAAGAAAATTTTTTATTTT
ATTTGTATAATACGCGTAAAATGAGTATACTCGTCATTTGTCACGAATCGAGTTCTCAGTTTGCTGTGAA
TATCTTGTAATAGAAATCGATCTCATAGTGTCACTTTTGAGGCATAACTTTTCAGGTTGTTACAAGTTCA
TTAACTTGTCAAGACTGGGTCATGTTTTAAAGTGTAACTGTTACCCATGTACCCTAAACTTTGAGACAAA
CTCCTCAAAACTTGTAACCAGAATCCTATGTAGATGACTCACAAAACCCTGTTTTCAATTTGAACGAATT
TCGAAACTGGCCAAAATGTTCCCCTCTTGCTCACCTAATGCTTTTACCATTTAAAAAGGATGGTAACAAC
ACTCTTTCGAAAATGTAGGCGGTCCATTTTCGGTTTCTCATAACCGTCTGGCTCTATCTCCTAGTGCGCG
AGGAGAGGGCGGGCGGAGTAGGAATCGGGGGCAGCGCACTCATACACTCTGCCCTTCTCTTTTGCACACA
CAGAAAAAGATAGATACAGACCAACACTTATTGTTGTCCAGTAAGCTTCCAGAAAACTATTTTCAGAATT
ACAAACTACATTTTTCTAGAACAGTCAATTGATTTTTTACAAGATTCGAGTATTCTAACATTAGTGAAAG
TATTTAGCCACTGCAATTTTCAACTGTAGGTTTCAACTTCCAAAAAAAATTCCTGGCATTTCTAATTGGA
TGAAAAAAGGCTATCTAGACCCTCCATTATTTACTCATAATTTCATCTCGTCCTCATTTTTAATCCCCTC
ATTGATCCCATCACAATCCGCCAAAATGTTTTTTAAACACTTTTTTCTTCACCAGCCGTATGTGGTCAAC
TGCCTAAAAATTTCACAGCTATTTGTCATTCCTTGCAGAAGAACTTCATTCTTCTTTTTCGAAAATCCCG
GGATTGGCCAAGGTAAGTTTAAACAGTTCGGTACGAAGTTCCTATACTTTCTAGAGAATAGGAACTTCTA
ACATAACATAGAACATTTTCAGGGATGATCGACGCCAACGTCGTTGAATTTTCAAATTTTAAATACTGAA
TATTTGTTTTTTTTCCTATTATTTATTTATTCTCTTTGTGTTTTTTTTCTTGCTTTCTAAAAAATTAATT
CAATCCAAATCTAAACATTTTTTTTTCTCTTTCCGTCTCCCAATTCGTATTCCGCTCCTCTCATCTGAAC
ACAATGTGCAAGTTTATTTATCTTCTCGCTTTCATTTCATTAGGACGTGGGGGGAATTGGTGGAAGGGGG
AAACACACAAAAGGATGATGGAAATGAAATAAGGACACACAATATGCAACAACATTCAATTCAGAAATAT
GGAGGAAGGTTTAAAAGAAAACATAAAAATATATAGAGGAGGAAGGAAAACTAGTAAAAAATAAGCAAAG
AAATTAGGCGAACGATGAGAATTGTCCTCGCTTGGAGGTAAGTTTAAACAGTTCGGTACGAAGTTCCTAT
ACTTTCTAGAGAATAGGAACTTCTAACTAACCATACATATTTAAATTTTCAGGGCTAGCGTCGACGGATC
CCCATGGACGCTCAAGGAGATGCCGGCGCACAGGGAGGAAGTCAGGGCGGACCACGACCATCCAACAAAC
GTCTCCAGCAGACACAAGCTCAGGTTGATGAAGTCGTCGGAATCATGAAGGTAAGATTTTGAAATGTGCA
ATTAAAATAACAAAAATCGCAATTTTTGAAATGATCCCATTTACAATTTATAAGCGTGTTAAATTAATCT
TAATTCCCCTTTTTGCAATAAAATCACGAAAAATAGTTTTCAGGTGAACGTGGAAAAAGTTTTGGAGCGT
GATCAGAAGTTGTCTCAACTGGACGACCGAGCTGACGCTCTCCAGGAAGGTGCTTCACAATTTGAGAAAT
CTGCGGCCACCCTGAAGCGCAAGTATTGGTGGAAGAACATCAAAATGATGATCATCATGTGCGCTATCGT
CGTCATTCTTATTATCATCATCGTTTTATGGGCTGGAGGAAAACTGATCCCCGGGATTGGCCAAAGGACC
CAAAGGTATGTTTCGAATGATACTAACATAACATAGAACATTTTCAGGAGGACCCTTGCTTGGAGGGTAC
CGGTAGAAAAAATGAGTAAAGGAGAAGAACTTTTCACTGGAGTTGTCCCAATTCTTGTTGAATTAGATGG
TGATGTTAATGGGCACAAATTTTCTGTCAGTGGAGAGGGTGAAGGTGATGCAACATACGGAAAACTTACC
CTTAAATTTATTTGCACTACTGGAAAACTACCTGTTCCATGGGTAAGTTTAAACATATATATACTAACTA
ACCCTGATTATTTAAATTTTCAGCCAACACTTGTCACTACTTTCTGTTATGGTGTTCAATGCTTCTCGAG
ATACCCAGATCATATGAAACGGCATGACTTTTTCAAGAGTGCCATGCCCGAAGGTTATGTACAGGAAAGA
ACTATATTTTTCAAAGATGACGGGAACTACAAGACACGTAAGTTTAAACAGTTCGGTACTAACTAACCAT
ACATATTTAAATTTTCAGGTGCTGAAGTCAAGTTTGAAGGTGATACCCTTGTTAATAGAATCGAGTTAAA
AGGTATTGATTTTAAAGAAGATGGAAACATTCTTGGACACAAATTGGAATACAACTATAACTCACACAAT
GTATACATCATGGCAGACAAACAAAAGAATGGAATCAAAGTTGTAAGTTTAAACATGATTTTACTAACTA
ACTAATCTGATTTAAATTTTCAGAACTTCAAAATTAGACACAACATTGAAGATGGAAGCGTTCAACTAGC
AGACCATTATCAACAAAATACTCCAATTGGCGATGGCCCTGTCCTTTTACCAGACAACCATTACCTGTCC
ACACAATCTGCCCTTTCGAAAGATCCCAACGAAAAGAGAGACCACATGGTCCTTCTTGAGTTTGTAACAG
CTGCTGGGATTACACATGGCATGGATGAACTATACAAATAGCATTCGTAGAATTCCAACTGAGCGCCGGT
CGCTACCATTACCAACTTGTCTGGTGTCAAAAATAATAGGGGCCGCTGTCATCAGAGTAAGTTTAAACTG
AGTTCTACTAACTAACGAGTAATATTTAAATTTTCAGCATCTCGCGCCCGTGCCTCTGACTTCTAAGTCC
AATTACTCTTCAACATCCCTACATGCTCTTTCTCCCTGTGCTCCCACCCCCTATTTTTGTTATTATCAAA
AAACTTCTCTTAATTTCTTTGTTTTTTAGCTTCTTTTAAGTCACCTCTAACAATGAAATTGTGTAGATTC
AAAAATAGAATTAATTCGTAATAAAAAGTCGAAAAAAATTGTGCTCCCTCCCCCCATTAATAATAATTCT
ATCCCAAAATCTACACAATGTTCTGTGTACACTTCTTATGTTTTTTACTTCTGATAAATTTTTTTGAAAC
ATCATAGAAAAAACCGCACACAAAATACCTTATCATATGTTACGTTTCAGTTTATGACCGCAATTTTTAT
TTCTTCGCACGTCTGGGCCTCTCATGACGTCAAATCATGCTCATCGTGAAAAAGTTTTGGAGTATTTTTG
GAATTTTTCAATCAAGTGAAAGTTTATGAAATTAATTTTCCTGCTTTTGCTTTTTGGGGTTTCCCCTATT
GTTTGTCAAGATTTCGAGGACGGCGTTTTTCTTGCTAAAATCACAAGTATTGATGAGCACGATGCAAGAA
AGATCGGAAGAAGGTTTGGGTTTGAGGCTCAGTGGAAGGTGAGTAGAAGTTGATAATTTGAAAGTGGAGT
AGTGTCTATGGGGTTTTTGCCTTAAATGACAGAATACATTCCCAATATACCAAACATAACTGTTTCCTAC
TAGTCGGCCGTACGGGCCCTTTCGTCTCGCGCGTTTCGGTGATGACGGTGAAAACCTCTGACACATGCAG
CTCCCGGAGACGGTCACAGCTTGTCTGTAAGCGGATGCCGGGAGCAGACAAGCCCGTCAGGGCGCGTCAG
CGGGTGTTGGCGGGTGTCGGGGCTGGCTTAACTATGCGGCATCAGAGCAGATTGTACTGAGAGTGCACCA
TATGCGGTGTGAAATACCGCACAGATGCGTAAGGAGAAAATACCGCATCAGGCGGCCTTAAGGGCCTCGT
GATACGCCTATTTTTATAGGTTAATGTCATGATAATAATGGTTTCTTAGACGTCAGGTGGCACTTTTCGG
GGAAATGTGCGCGGAACCCCTATTTGTTTATTTTTCTAAATACATTCAAATATGTATCCGCTCATGAGAC
AATAACCCTGATAAATGCTTCAATAATATTGAAAAAGGAAGAGTATGAGTATTCAACATTTCCGTGTCGC
CCTTATTCCCTTTTTTGCGGCATTTTGCCTTCCTGTTTTTGCTCACCCAGAAACGCTGGTGAAAGTAAAA
GATGCTGAAGATCAGTTGGGTGCACGAGTGGGTTACATCGAACTGGATCTCAACAGCGGTAAGATCCTTG
AGAGTTTTCGCCCCGAAGAACGTTTTCCAATGATGAGCACTTTTAAAGTTCTGCTATGTGGCGCGGTATT
ATCCCGTATTGACGCCGGGCAAGAGCAACTCGGTCGCCGCATACACTATTCTCAGAATGACTTGGTTGAG
TACTCACCAGTCACAGAAAAGCATCTTACGGATGGCATGACAGTAAGAGAATTATGCAGTGCTGCCATAA
CCATGAGTGATAACACTGCGGCCAACTTACTTCTGACAACGATCGGAGGACCGAAGGAGCTAACCGCTTT
TTTGCACAACATGGGGGATCATGTAACTCGCCTTGATCGTTGGGAACCGGAGCTGAATGAAGCCATACCA
AACGACGAGCGTGACACCACGATGCCTGTAGCAATGGCAACAACGTTGCGCAAACTATTAACTGGCGAAC
TACTTACTCTAGCTTCCCGGCAACAATTAATAGACTGGATGGAGGCGGATAAAGTTGCAGGACCACTTCT
GCGCTCGGCCCTTCCGGCTGGCTGGTTTATTGCTGATAAATCTGGAGCCGGTGAGCGTGGGTCTCGCGGT
ATCATTGCAGCACTGGGGCCAGATGGTAAGCCCTCCCGTATCGTAGTTATCTACACGACGGGGAGTCAGG
CAACTATGGATGAACGAAATAGACAGATCGCTGAGATAGGTGCCTCACTGATTAAGCATTGGTAACTGTC
AGACCAAGTTTACTCATATATACTTTAGATTGATTTAAAACTTCATTTTTAATTTAAAAGGATCTAGGTG
AAGATCCTTTTTGATAATCTCATGACCAAAATCCCTTAACGTGAGTTTTCGTTCCACTGAGCGTCAGACC
CCGTAGAAAAGATCAAAGGATCTTCTTGAGATCCTTTTTTTCTGCGCGTAATCTGCTGCTTGCAAACAAA
AAAACCACCGCTACCAGCGGTGGTTTGTTTGCCGGATCAAGAGCTACCAACTCTTTTTCCGAAGGTAACT
GGCTTCAGCAGAGCGCAGATACCAAATACTGTTCTTCTAGTGTAGCCGTAGTTAGGCCACCACTTCAAGA
ACTCTGTAGCACCGCCTACATACCTCGCTCTGCTAATCCTGTTACCAGTGGCTGCTGCCAGTGGCGATAA
GTCGTGTCTTACCGGGTTGGACTCAAGACGATAGTTACCGGATAAGGCGCAGCGGTCGGGCTGAACGGGG
GGTTCGTGCACACAGCCCAGCTTGGAGCGAACGACCTACACCGAACTGAGATACCTACAGCGTGAGCTAT
GAGAAAGCGCCACGCTTCCCGAAGGGAGAAAGGCGGACAGGTATCCGGTAAGCGGCAGGGTCGGAACAGG
AGAGCGCACGAGGGAGCTTCCAGGGGGAAACGCCTGGTATCTTTATAGTCCTGTCGGGTTTCGCCACCTC
TGACTTGAGCGTCGATTTTTGTGATGCTCGTCAGGGGGGCGGAGCCTATGGAAAAACGCCAGCAACGCGG
CCTTTTTACGGTTCCTGGCCTTTTGCTGGCCTTTTGCTCACATGTTCTTTCCTGCGTTATCCCCTGATTC
TGTGGATAACCGTATTACCGCCTTTGAGTGAGCTGATACCGCTCGCCGCAGCCGAACGACCGAGCGCAGC
GAGTCAGTGAGCGAGGAAGCGGAAGAGCGCCCAATACGCAAACCGCCTCTCCCCGCGCGTTGGCCGATTC
ATTAATGCAGCTGGCACGACAGGTTTCCCGACTGGAAAGCGGGCAGTGAGCGCAACGCAATTAATGTGAG
TTAGCTCACTCATTAGGCACCCCAGGCTTTACACTTTATGCTTCCGGCTCGTATGTTGTGTGGAATTGTG
AGCGGATAACAATTTCACACAGGAAACAGCTATGACCATGATTACGCCAAGCTGTAAGTTTAAACATGAT
CTTACTAACTAACTATTCTCATTTAAATTTTCAGAGCTTAAAAATGGCTGAAATCACTCACAACGATGGA
TACGCTAACAACTTGGAAATGAAAT
Features (pLannotate 1.2.2; 17 found; start..end, strand, type, name):
      1..19      -  misc_feature   MCS (fragment): pUC18/19 multiple cloning site
   4865..4898    -  protein_bind   FRT (minimal): supports FLP-mediated excision but not integration (Turan and Bode, 2011) FLP recombinase from the Saccharomyces cerevisiae 2μ plasmid
   5380..5413    -  protein_bind   FRT (minimal): supports FLP-mediated excision but not integration (Turan and Bode, 2011) FLP recombinase from the Saccharomyces cerevisiae 2μ plasmid
   5413..5444    +  CDS            mEGFP (fragment): monomeric enhanced GFP, optimized with synthetic introns for expression in C. elegans
   5464..5601    +  CDS            snb-1 (fragment): SYB1_CAEEL - Experimental evidence at protein level: Swiss-Prot protein existence level 1. Involved in the targeting and/or fusion of transport vesicles to their target membrane. Acts in neuronal exocytosis of synaptic transmission. Likely to have a role in cholinergic transmisson. Required for viability, coordinated movement and M3 pharynx motor neuron function. From Caenorhabditis elegans.
   5711..5923    +  CDS            snb-1 (fragment): SYB1_CAEEL - Experimental evidence at protein level: Swiss-Prot protein existence level 1. Involved in the targeting and/or fusion of transport vesicles to their target membrane. Acts in neuronal exocytosis of synaptic transmission. Likely to have a role in cholinergic transmisson. Required for viability, coordinated movement and M3 pharynx motor neuron function. From Caenorhabditis elegans.
   6035..6895    +  CDS            sg25: sg25 is a basic (constitutively fluorescent) green fluorescent protein published in 1997, derived from Aequorea victoria.
   7516..7668    +  CDS            aex-5 (fragment): AEX5_CAEEL - Also known as kpc-3 From Caenorhabditis elegans.
   7796..7831    +  CDS            rop (fragment): Rop protein, which maintains plasmids at low copy number; rop
   7933..8032    +  misc_feature   bom (fragment): basis of mobility region from pBR322
   8130..8234    +  promoter       AmpR promoter: bla
   8235..9095    +  CDS            AmpR: β-lactamase; bla; confers resistance to ampicillin, carbenicillin, and related antibiotics
   9266..9854    +  rep_origin     ori: high-copy-number ColE1/pMB1/pBR322/pUC origin of replication
  10037..10129   +  CDS            lacI (fragment): lac repressor; lacI; The lac repressor binds to the lac operator to inhibit transcription in E. coli. This inhibition can be relieved by adding lactose or isopropyl-β-D-thiogalactopyranoside (IPTG).
  10142..10163   +  protein_bind   CAP binding site: CAP binding activates transcription in the presence of cAMP. E. coli catabolite activator protein
  10178..10208   +  promoter       lac promoter: promoter for the E. coli lac operon
  10216..10232   +  protein_bind   lac operator: The lac repressor binds to the lac operator to inhibit transcription in E. coli. This inhibition can be relieved by adding lactose or isopropyl-β-D-thiogalactopyranoside (IPTG). lac repressor encoded by lacI
