[The description below was written by a language model from this plasmid's Addgene catalogue record and pLannotate feature annotations shown in this document.]
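Description:
pJH4169 is a C. elegans expression plasmid built on a pBluescript-type (pBSK) backbone, about 10.4 kb in total. It is propagated in E. coli as a high-copy plasmid using a ColE1/pUC-type origin and selected with ampicillin through the β-lactamase gene. The feature table also picks up residual bacterial elements (lac promoter/operator, CAP site, and fragments of lacI, rop and bom) that have no role in the worm.

The payload is a FLP-dependent synaptic vesicle reporter. The rig-3 promoter, which the record describes as active in the AVA interneurons and some other neurons, is not annotated by the automated feature call; it presumably lies in the large unannotated region upstream of the FRT sites. Downstream of this region are two minimal FRT sites about 500 bp apart in the same orientation. According to the catalogue description, they flank a let-858 transcriptional stop cassette. After them comes the snb-1 (synaptobrevin) coding sequence, annotated as two fragments separated by an unannotated gap, which may be an intron. It is fused at its C terminus to a GFP variant, and the record states that the cassette ends in the unc-54 3' UTR. Without FLP recombinase, the stop cassette blocks production of the fusion. When FLP is supplied from a second promoter, the minimal FRT sites support excision of the stop, and SNB-1::GFP is made only in cells where both promoters are active.

This intersectional design restricts labelling of presynaptic vesicle clusters to a defined neuron such as AVA. That fits the associated work on a tonically active neuron controlling motor states.
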