Addgene plasmid #200108: pJH4169
Purpose: Prig-3 FRT let858 (stop) FRT snb-1::GFP unc-54 3' UTR C.elegans AVA and other neurons expression of snb GFP
Depositing lab: Mei Zhen. Depositing organization: Sinai Health System. Publication: A tonically active master neuron modulates mutually exclusive motor states at two timescales. Meng J, Ahamed T, Yu B, Hung W, Ei Mouridi S, Wang Z, Zhang Y, Wen Q, Boulin T, Gao S, Zhen M. Sci Adv. 2024 Apr 12;10(15):eadk0002. doi: 10.1126/sciadv.adk0002. Epub 2024 Apr 10. PubMed 38598630.
Backbone
  Vector backbone: pBSK
  Backbone manufacturer: stratagene
  Backbone size w/o insert (bp): 9950
  Total vector size (bp): 10385
  Vector type: Worm Expression
Growth in bacteria
  Bacterial resistance: Ampicillin, 100 μg/mL
  Growth temperature: 37°C
  Growth strain: DH5alpha
  Copy number: High Copy
Gene/Insert
  Gene/Insert name: snb-1
  Species: C. elegans (nematode)
  Insert size (bp): 435
  Entrez Gene: snb-1 (a.k.a. CELE_T10H9.4)
  Promoter: Prig-3
  Tag / fusion protein: GFP (C terminal on backbone)
  Cloning method: Gibson Cloning
  Sequencing primers: 5′ ttttcagGGCTAGCGTCGACggatccccATGGACGCTCAAGGAGATGCCGGCGCACAG; 3′ GGGGATCagTTTTCCTCCAGCCCATAAAACGATGATGATAATAAGAATGACGACGATAGCG
Terms and licenses: Academic/Nonprofit Terms; Industry Terms: Not Available to Industry
Depositor comments: Please visit for https://www.biorxiv.org/content/10.1101/2021.09.21.461278v4 bioRxiv preprint.
How to cite: pJH4169 was a gift from Mei Zhen (Addgene plasmid # 200108 ; http://n2t.net/addgene:200108 ; RRID:Addgene_200108)
